>Addgene plasmid #197108 | CB6-GFP-TAOK1 | addgene full sequence | sequence record 388237 | Addgene NGS Result
CCATTCGCCATTCAGGCTGCGCAACTGTTGGGAAGGGCGATCGGTGCGGGCCTCTTCGCTATTACGCCAG
CTGGCGAAAGGGGGATGTGCTGCAAGGCGATTAAGTTGGGTAACGCCAGGGTTTTCCCAGTCACGACGTT
GTAAAACGACGGCCAGTGCCAAGCTGATCTATACATTGAATCAATATTGGCAATTAGCCATATTAGTCAT
TGGTTATATAGCATAAATCAATATTGGCTATTGGCCATTGCATACGTTGTATCTATATCATAATATGTAC
ATTTATATTGGCTCATGTCCAATATGACCGCCATGTTGACATTGATTATTGACTAGTTATTAATAGTAAT
CAATTACGGGGTCATTAGTTCATAGCCCATATATGGAGTTCCGCGTTACATAACTTACGGTAAATGGCCC
GCCTGGCTGACCGCCCAACGACCCCCGCCCATTGACGTCAATAATGACGTATGTTCCCATAGTAACGCCA
ATAGGGACTTTCCATTGACGTCAATGGGTGGAGTATTTACGGTAAACTGCCCACTTGGCAGTACATCAAG
TGTATCATATGCCAAGTCCGCCCCCTATTGACGTCAATGACGGTAAATGGCCCGCCTGGCATTATGCCCA
GTACATGACCTTACGGGACTTTCCTACTTGGCAGTACATCTACGTATTAGTCATCGCTATTACCATGGTG
ATGCGGTTTTGGCAGTACACCAATGGGCGTGGATAGCGGTTTGACTCACGGGGATTTCCAAGTCTCCACC
CCATTGACGTCAATGGGAGTTTGTTTTGGCACCAAAATCAACGGGACTTTCCAAAATGTCGTAATAACCC
CGCCCCGTTGACGCAAATGGGCGGTAGGCGTGTACGGTGGGAGGTCTATATAAGCAGAGCTCGTTTAGTG
AACCGTCAGAATTAATTCAGATCTGGTACCACCATGAGCAAGGGCGAGGAGCTGTTCACCGGGGTGGTGC
CCATCCTGGTCGAGCTGGACGGCGACGTAAACGGCCACAAGTTCAGCGTGTCCGGCGAGGGCGAGGGCGA
TGCCACCTACGGCAAGCTGACCCTGAAGTTCATCTGCACCACCGGCAAGCTGCCCGTGCCCTGGCCCACC
CTCGTGACCACCCTGACCTACGGCGTGCAGTGCTTCAGCCGCTACCCCGACCACATGAAGCAGCACGACT
TCTTCAAGTCCGCCATGCCCGAAGGCTACGTCCAGGAGCGCACCATCTTCTTCAAGGGCGACGGCAACTA
CAAGACCCGCGCCGAGGTGAAGTTCGAGGGCGACACCCTGGTGAACCGCATCGAGCTGAAGGGCATCGAC
TTCAAGGAGGACGGCAACATCCTGGGGCACAAGCTGGAGTACAACTACAACAGCCACAACGTCTATATCA
TGGCCGACAAGCAGAAGAACGGCATCAAGGTGAACTTCAAGATCCGCCACAACATCGAGGACGGCAGCGT
GCAGCTCGCCGACCACTACCAGCAGAACACCCCCATCGGCGACGGCCCCGTGCTGCTGCCCGACAACCAC
TACCTGAGCACCCAGTCCGCCCTGAGCAAAGACCCCAACGAGAAGCGCGATCACATGGTCCTGCTGGAGT
TCGTGACCGCCGCCGGGATCACTCTCGGCATGGACGAGCTGTACAAGGGCGGCCGCCTCGAGGTCGACGG
TATCGATAAGCTTGATATCGAATTCATGCCATCAACTAACAGAGCAGGCAGCCTGAAGGACCCTGAAATT
GCAGAGCTCTTCTTCAAAGAAGATCCAGAGAAGCTCTTCACAGATCTCAGAGAAATTGGCCATGGAAGCT
TTGGAGCAGTGTATTTTGCACGAGATGTGCGTACCAATGAAGTGGTGGCCATCAAGAAAATGTCTTATAG
TGGAAAGCAGTCTACTGAGAAATGGCAGGATATTATTAAGGAAGTCAAGTTTCTACAAAGAATAAAACAT
CCCAACAGTATAGAATACAAAGGCTGTTATTTACGTGAACACACAGCATGGCTTGTAATGGAATATTGTT
TAGGATCTGCTTCGGATTTACTAGAAGTTCACAAAAAGCCATTACAAGAAGTGGAAATAGCAGCAATTAC
ACATGGTGCTCTTCAGGGATTAGCCTACTTACATTCTCATACTATGATTCATAGAGATATCAAAGCAGGA
AATATCCTTCTGACAGAACCAGGCCAGGTGAAACTTGCTGACTTTGGCTCTGCTTCCATGGCATCACCTG
CCAATTCCTTTGTGGGAACGCCGTATTGGATGGCCCCAGAAGTAATTTTAGCCATGGATGAAGGACAATA
TGATGGCAAAGTAGATGTGTGGTCTCTTGGAATAACATGTATTGAACTAGCGGAAAGGAAGCCTCCTTTA
TTTAATATGAATGCAATGAGTGCCTTATATCACATAGCCCAAAATGAATCCCCTACACTACAGTCTAATG
AATGGTCTGATTATTTTCGCAACTTTGTAGATTCTTGCCTCCAGAAAATCCCTCAAGATCGACCTACATC
AGAGGAACTTTTAAAGCACATATTTGTTCTTCGGGAGCGCCCTGAAACCGTGTTAATAGATCTCATTCAG
AGGACAAAGGATGCAGTAAGAGAGCTGGACAATCTGCAGTATCGAAAGATGAAGAAACTCCTTTTCCAGG
AGGCACATAATGGACCAGCAGTAGAAGCACAGGAAGAAGAAGAGGAACAAGATCATGGTGTTGGCCGGAC
AGGAACAGTTAATAGTGTTGGAAGTAATCAATCCATTCCCAGCATGTCCATCAGTGCCAGCAGCCAAAGC
AGTAGTGTTAACAGTCTTCCAGATGTCTCAGATGACAAGAGTGAGCTAGACATGATGGAGGGAGACCACA
CAGTGATGTCTAACAGTTCTGTTATCCATTTAAAACCAGAGGAAGAAAATTACAGAGAAGAGGGAGATCC
TAGAACAAGAGCATCAGATCCACAATCTCCACCCCAAGTATCTCGTCACAAATCACACTATCGTAATCGA
GAACACTTTGCTACTATACGGACAGCATCACTGGTTACGAGGCAAATGCAAGAACATGAGCAGGACTCTG
AGCTTAGAGAACAAATGTCTGGCTATAAGCGAATGAGGCGACAACATCAAAAGCAACTGATGACTCTGGA
AAACAAGCTAAAGGCTGAGATGGATGAACATCGCCTCAGATTAGACAAAGATCTTGAAACTCAGCGTAAC
AATTTTGCTGCAGAAATGGAGAAACTTATCAAGAAACACCAGGCTGCTATGGAGAAAGAGGCTAAAGTGA
TGTCCAATGAAGAGAAAAAATTTCAGCAACATATTCAGGCCCAACAGAAGAAAGAACTGAATAGTTTTCT
CGAGTCCCAGAAAAGAGAGTATAAACTTCGAAAAGAGCAGCTTAAAGAGGAGCTAAATGAAAACCAGAGT
ACCCCCAAAAAAGAAAAACAGGAGTGGCTTTCAAAGCAGAAGGAGAATATACAGCATTTCCAAGCAGAAG
AAGAAGCTAACCTTCTTCGACGTCAAAGACAATACCTAGAGCTGGAATGCCGTCGCTTCAAGAGAAGAAT
GTTACTTGGGCGTCATAACTTAGAGCAGGACCTTGTCAGGGAGGAGTTAAACAAAAGACAGACTCAGAAG
GACTTAGAGCATGCCATGCTACTCCGACAGCATGAATCTATGCAAGAACTGGAGTTCCGCCACCTCAACA
CAATTCAGAAGATGCGCTGTGAGTTGATCAGATTACAGCATCAAACTGAGCTCACTAACCAGCTGGAATA
TAATAAGCGAAGAGAACGAGAACTAAGACGAAAGCATGTCATGGAAGTTCGACAACAGCCTAAGAGTTTG
AAGTCTAAAGAACTCCAAATAAAAAAGCAGTTTCAGGATACCTGCAAAATCCAAACCAGACAGTACAAAG
CATTAAGAAATCACCTGCTGGAGACTACACCAAAGAGTGAGCACAAAGCTGTTCTGAAACGGCTCAAGGA
GGAACAGACCCGGAAATTAGCTATCTTGGCTGAGCAGTATGATCACAGCATTAATGAAATGCTCTCCACA
CAAGCCCTGCGTTTGGATGAAGCACAGGAAGCAGAGTGCCAGGTTTTGAAGATGCAGCTGCAGCAGGAAC
TGGAGCTGTTGAATGCGTATCAGAGCAAAATCAAGATGCAAGCTGAGGCACAACATGATCGAGAGCTTCG
CGAGCTTGAACAGAGGGTCTCCCTCCGGAGGGCACTCTTAGAACAAAAGATTGAAGAAGAGATGTTGGCT
TTGCAGAATGAGCGCACAGAACGAATACGAAGCCTGTTGGAACGTCAAGCCAGAGAGATTGAAGCTTTTG
ACTCTGAAAGCATGAGACTAGGTTTTAGTAATATGGTCCTTTCTAATCTCTCCCCTGAGGCATTCAGCCA
CAGCTACCCGGGAGCTTCTGGTTGGTCACACAACCCTACTGGGGGTCCAGGACCTCACTGGGGTCATCCC
ATGGGTGGCCCACCACAAGCTTGGGGCCATCCAATGCAAGGTGGACCCCAGCCATGGGGTCACCCTTCAG
GGCCAATGCAAGGGGTACCTCGAGGTAGCAGTATGGGAGTCCGCAATAGCCCCCAGGCTCTGAGGCGGAC
AGCTTCTGGGGGACGGACAGAGCAGGGCATGAGCAGAAGCACGAGTGTCACTTCACAAATATCCAATGGG
TCACACATGTCTTATACATAAGGATCCCGGGTGGCATCCCTGTGACCCCTCCCCAGTGCCTCTCCTGGCC
CTGGAAGTTGCCACTCCAGTGCCCACCAGCCTTGTCCTAATAAAATTAAGTTGCATCATTTTGTCTGACT
AGGTGTCCTTCTATAATATTATGGGGTGGAGGGGGGTGGTATGGAGCAAGGGGCAAGTTGGGAAGACAAC
CTGTAGGGCCTGCGGGGTCTATTGGGAACCAAGCTGGAGTGCAGTGGCACAATCTTGGCTCACTGCAATC
TCCGCCTCCTGGGTTCAAGCGATTCTCCTGCCTCAGCCTCCCGAGTTGTTGGGATTCCAGGCATGCATGA
CCAGGCTCAGCTAATTTTTGTTTTTTTGGTAGAGACGGGGTTTCACCATATTGGCCAGGCTGGTCTCCAA
CTCCTAATCTCAGGTGATCTACCCACCTTGGCCTCCCAAATTGCTGGGATTACAGGCGTGAACCACTGCT
CCCTTCCCTGTCCTTCTGATTTTAAAATAACTATACCAGCAGGAGGACGTCCAGACACAGCATAGGCTAC
CTGGCCATGCCCAACCGGTGGGACATTTGAGTTGCTTGCTTGGCACTGTCCTCTCATGCGTTGGGTCCAC
TCAGTAGATGCCTGTTGAATTGGGTACGCGGCCAGCTTGGCTGTGGAATGTGTGTCAGTTAGGGTGTGGA
AAGTCCCCAGGCTCCCCAGCAGGCAGAAGTATGCAAAGCATGCATCTCAATTAGTCAGCAACCAGGTGTG
GAAAGTCCCCAGGCTCCCCAGCAGGCAGAAGTATGCAAAGCATGCATCTCAATTAGTCAGCAACCATAGT
CCCGCCCCTAACTCCGCCCATCCCGCCCCTAACTCCGCCCAGTTCCGCCCATTCTCCGCCCCATGGCTGA
CTAATTTTTTTTATTTATGCAGAGGCCGAGGCCGCCTCGGCCTCTGAGCTATTCCAGAAGTAGTGAGGAG
GCTTTTTTGGAGGAATTGATCAGCTTGGGATCTGATCAAGAGACAGGATGAGGATCGTTTCGCATGATTG
AACAAGATGGATTGCACGCAGGTTCTCCGGCCGCTTGGGTGGAGAGGCTATTCGGCTATGACTGGGCACA
ACAGACAATCGGCTGCTCTGATGCCGCCGTGTTCCGGCTGTCAGCGCAGGGGCGCCCGGTTCTTTTTGTC
AAGACCGACCTGTCCGGTGCCCTGAATGAACTGCAGGACGAGGCAGCGCGGCTATCGTGGCTGGCCACGA
CGGGCGTTCCTTGCGCAGCTGTGCTCGACGTTGTCACTGAAGCGGGAAGGGACTGGCTGCTATTGGGCGA
AGTGCCGGGGCAGGATCTCCTGTCATCTCACCTTGCTCCTGCCGAGAAAGTATCCATCATGGCTGATGCA
ATGCGGCGGCTGCATACGCTTGATCCGGCTACCTGCCCATTCGACCACCAAGCGAAACATCGCATCGAGC
GAGCACGTACTCGGATGGAAGCCGGTCTTGTCGATCAGGATGATCTGGACGAAGAGCATCAGGGGCTCGC
GCCAGCCGAACTGTTCGCCAGGCTCAAGGCGCGCATGCCCGACGGCGAGGATCTCGTCGTGACCCATGGC
GATGCCTGCTTGCCGAATATCATGGTGGAAAATGGCCGCTTTTCTGGATTCATCGACTGTGGCCGGCTGG
GTGTGGCGGACCGCTATCAGGACATAGCGTTGGCTACCCGTGATATTGCTGAAGAGCTTGGCGGCGAATG
GGCTGACCGCTTCCTCGTGCTTTACGGTATCGCCGCTCCCGATTCGCAGCGCATCGCCTTCTATCGCCTT
CTTGACGAGTTCTTCTGAGCGGGACTCTGGGGTTCGAAATGACCGACCAAGCGACGCCCAACCTGCCATC
ACGAGATTTCGATTCCACCGCCGCCTTCTATGAAAGGTTGGGCTTCGGAATCGTTTTCCGGGACGCCGGC
TGGATGATCCTCCAGCGCGGGGATCTCATGCTGGAGTTCTTCGCCCACCCCGGGCTCGATCCCCTCGCGA
GTTGGTTCAGCTGCTGCCTGAGGCTGGACGACCTCGCGGAGTTCTACCGGCAGTGCAAATCCGTCGGCAT
CCAGGAAACCAGCAGCGGCTATCCGCGCATCCATGCCCCCGAACTGCAGGAGTGGGGAGGCACGATGGCC
GCTTTGGTCGACCCGGACGGGACGCTCCTGCGCCTGATACAGAACGAATTGCTTGCAGGCATCTCATGAG
TGTGTCTTCCCGTTTTCCGCCTGAGGTCACTGCGTGGATGGAGCGCTGGCGCCTGCTGCGCGACGGCGAG
CTGCTCACCACCCACTCGCCAAGCTGGAACCGTAAAAAGGCCGCGTTGCTGGCGTTTTTCCATAGGCTCC
GCCGATCATAATCAGCCATACCACATTTGTAGAGGTTTTACTTGCTTTAAAAAACCTCCCACACCTCCCC
CTGAACCTGAAACATAAAATGAATGCAATTGTTGTTGTTAACTTGTTTATTGCAGCTTATAATGGTTACA
AATAAAGCAATAGCATCACAAATTTCACAAATAAAGCATTTTTTTCACTGCATTCTAGTTGTGGTTTGTC
CAAACTCATCAATGTATCTTATCATGTCTGGATCAATTCCCTATAGTGAGTCGTATTAAATTCGTAATCA
TGTCATAGCTGTTTCCTGTGTGAAATTGTTATCCGCTCACAATTCCACACAACATACGAGCCGGAAGCAT
AAAGTGTAAAGCCTGGGGTGCCTAATGAGTGAGCTAACTCACATTAATTGCGTTGCGCTCACTGCCCGCT
TTCCAGTCGGGAAACCTGTCGTGCCAGCTGCATTAATGAATCGGCCAACGCGCGGGGAGAGGCGGTTTGC
GTATTGGGCGCTCTTCCGCTTCCTCGCTCACTGACTCGCTGCGCTCGGTCGTTCGGCTGCGGCGAGCGGT
ATCAGCTCACTCAAAGGCGGTAATACGGTTATCCACAGAATCAGGGGATAACGCAGGAAAGAACATGTGA
GCAAAAGGCCAGCAAAAGGCCAGGAACCGTAAAAAGGCCGCGTTGCTGGCGTTTTTCCATAGGCTCCGCC
CCCCTGACGAGCATCACAAAAATCGACGCTCAAGTCAGAGGTGGCGAAACCCGACAGGACTATAAAGATA
CCAGGCGTTTCCCCCTGGAAGCTCCCTCGTGCGCTCTCCTGTTCCGACCCTGCCGCTTACCGGATACCTG
TCCGCCTTTCTCCCTTCGGGAAGCGTGGCGCTTTCTCATAGCTCACGCTGTAGGTATCTCAGTTCGGTGT
AGGTCGTTCGCTCCAAGCTGGGCTGTGTGCACGAACCCCCCGTTCAGCCCGACCGCTGCGCCTTATCCGG
TAACTATCGTCTTGAGTCCAACCCGGTAAGACACGACTTATCGCCACTGGCAGCAGCCACTGGTAACAGG
ATTAGCAGAGCGAGGTATGTAGGCGGTGCTACAGAGTTCTTGAAGTGGTGGCCTAACTACGGCTACACTA
GAAGAACAGTATTTGGTATCTGCGCTCTGCTGAAGCCAGTTACCTTCGGAAAAAGAGTTGGTAGCTCTTG
ATCCGGCAAACAAACCACCGCTGGTAGCGGTGGTTTTTTTGTTTGCAAGCAGCAGATTACGCGCAGAAAA
AAAGGATCTCAAGAAGATCCTTTGATCTTTTCTACGGGGTCTGACGCTCAGTGGAACGAAAACTCACGTT
AAGGGATTTTGGTCATGAGATTATCAAAAAGGATCTTCACCTAGATCCTTTTAAATTAAAAATGAAGTTT
TAAATCAATCTAAAGTATATATGAGTAAACTTGGTCTGACAGTTACCAATGCTTAATCAGTGAGGCACCT
ATCTCAGCGATCTGTCTATTTCGTTCATCCATAGTTGCCTGACTCCCCGTCGTGTAGATAACTACGATAC
GGGAGGGCTTACCATCTGGCCCCAGTGCTGCAATGATACCGCGAGACCCACGCTCACCGGCTCCAGATTT
ATCAGCAATAAACCAGCCAGCCGGAAGGGCCGAGCGCAGAAGTGGTCCTGCAACTTTATCCGCCTCCATC
CAGTCTATTAATTGTTGCCGGGAAGCTAGAGTAAGTAGTTCGCCAGTTAATAGTTTGCGCAACGTTGTTG
CCATTGCTACAGGCATCGTGGTGTCACGCTCGTCGTTTGGTATGGCTTCATTCAGCTCCGGTTCCCAACG
ATCAAGGCGAGTTACATGATCCCCCATGTTGTGCAAAAAAGCGGTTAGCTCCTTCGGTCCTCCGATCGTT
GTCAGAAGTAAGTTGGCCGCAGTGTTATCACTCATGGTTATGGCAGCACTGCATAATTCTCTTACTGTCA
TGCCATCCGTAAGATGCTTTTCTGTGACTGGTGAGTACTCAACCAAGTCATTCTGAGAATAGTGTATGCG
GCGACCGAGTTGCTCTTGCCCGGCGTCAATACGGGATAATACCGCGCCACATAGCAGAACTTTAAAAGTG
CTCATCATTGGAAAACGTTCTTCGGGGCGAAAACTCTCAAGGATCTTACCGCTGTTGAGATCCAGTTCGA
TGTAACCCACTCGTGCACCCAACTGATCTTCAGCATCTTTTACTTTCACCAGCGTTTCTGGGTGAGCAAA
AACAGGAAGGCAAAATGCCGCAAAAAAGGGAATAAGGGCGACACGGAAATGTTGAATACTCATACTCTTC
CTTTTTCAATATTATTGAAGCATTTATCAGGGTTATTGTCTCATGAGCGGATACATATTTGAATGTATTT
AGAAAAATAAACAAATAGGGGTTCCGCGCACATTTCCCCGAAAAGTGCCACCTG
[124 nt withheld, positions 9505-9628]
C
[91 nt withheld, positions 9630-9720]
A
[49 nt withheld, positions 9722-9770]
CCTTTGACGTTGGAGTCCACGTTCTTT
[37 nt withheld, positions 9798-9834]
ACCCTATCTCGGTCTATTCTTTTGATTTATAAGGGATTTTGCCGATTTCGGCCTATTGGTTAAAAAATGA
GCTGATTTAACAAAAATTTAACGCGAATTTTAACAAAATATTAACGCTTACAATTT
Features (pLannotate 1.2.2; 23 found; start..end, strand, type, name):
      4..158     -  CDS            lacZα (fragment): LacZα fragment of β-galactosidase; lacZ fragment
    318..697     +  enhancer       CMV enhancer: human cytomegalovirus immediate early enhancer
    699..898     +  promoter       CMV promoter: human cytomegalovirus (CMV) immediate early promoter
    945..1657    +  CDS            EGFP (fragment): the original enhanced GFP (Yang et al., 1996) mammalian codon-optimized
   1666..1705    -  misc_feature   MCS (fragment): pBluescript multiple cloning site
   1706..4708    +  CDS            TAOK1: TAOK1_HUMAN - Also known as KIAA1361, MAP3K16, MARKK. Experimental evidence at protein level: Swiss-Prot protein existence level 1. Serine/threonine-protein kinase involved in various processes such as p38/MAPK14 stress-activated MAPK cascade, DNA damage response and regulation of cytoskeleton stability. Phosphorylates MAP2K3, MAP2K6 and MARK2. Acts as an activator of the p38/MAPK14 stress-activated MAPK cascade by mediating phosphorylation and subsequent activation of the upstream MAP2K3 and MAP2K6 kinases. Involved in G-protein coupled receptor signaling to p38/MAPK14. In response to DNA dam
   4719..5341    +  polyA_signal   hGH poly(A) signal: human growth hormone polyadenylation signal
   5383..5680    +  promoter       SV40 promoter: SV40 enhancer and early promoter
   5734..6525    +  CDS            neo: KKA2_KLEPN - Also known as kan, nptII. Experimental evidence at protein level: Swiss-Prot protein existence level 1. Resistance to kanamycin, neomycin, paromomycin, ribostamycin, butirosin and gentamicin B. From Klebsiella pneumoniae.
   6549..6926    +  CDS            ble: BLE_KLEPN - Experimental evidence at protein level: Swiss-Prot protein existence level 1. Binding protein with a strong affinity to the bleomycin family of antibiotics. Binds to CL990; an antimitotic-antibiotic compound. From Klebsiella pneumoniae.
   6968..7027    +  CDS            str (fragment): STR_KLEPN - Protein inferred from homology: Swiss-Prot protein existence level 3. The aminoglycoside phosphotransferases achieve inactivation of their antibiotic substrates by phosphorylation. From Klebsiella pneumoniae.
   7050..7073    -  rep_origin     CloDF13 ori (fragment): Plasmids containing the CloDF13 (CDF) origin of replication can be propagated in E. coli cells that contain additional plasmids with compatible origins.
   7074..7157    +  CDS            large T antigen (fragment): large T antigen from SV40 (simian virus 40)
   7180..7314    +  polyA_signal   SV40 poly(A) signal: SV40 polyadenylation signal
   7320..7338    -  promoter       T7 promoter: promoter for bacteriophage T7 RNA polymerase
   7376..7392    -  protein_bind   lac operator: The lac repressor binds to the lac operator to inhibit transcription in E. coli. This inhibition can be relieved by adding lactose or isopropyl-β-D-thiogalactopyranoside (IPTG). lac repressor encoded by lacI
   7400..7430    -  promoter       lac promoter: promoter for the E. coli lac operon
   7445..7466    -  protein_bind   CAP binding site: CAP binding activates transcription in the presence of cAMP. E. coli catabolite activator protein
   7479..7571    -  CDS            lacI (fragment): lac repressor; lacI; The lac repressor binds to the lac operator to inhibit transcription in E. coli. This inhibition can be relieved by adding lactose or isopropyl-β-D-thiogalactopyranoside (IPTG).
   7754..8342    -  rep_origin     ori: high-copy-number ColE1/pMB1/pBR322/pUC origin of replication
   8513..9373    -  CDS            AmpR: β-lactamase; bla; confers resistance to ampicillin, carbenicillin, and related antibiotics
   9374..9478    -  promoter       AmpR promoter: bla
   9505..9933    +  rep_origin     f1 ori (sequence partly withheld): f1 bacteriophage origin of replication; arrow indicates direction of (+) strand synthesis
