[The description below was written by a language model from this plasmid's Addgene catalogue record and pLannotate feature annotations shown in this document.]
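Description:
CB6-GFP-TAOK1 is a mammalian expression plasmid built on the N-GFP-CB6 backbone for producing wild-type human TAOK1 (also called PSK2, KIAA1361 or MAP3K16) as an N-terminal GFP fusion. It is maintained in E. coli through a high-copy ColE1/pUC-type origin with an ampicillin resistance gene (β-lactamase under its own promoter). It also carries an f1 phage origin and remnants of a pBluescript-style cloning region: lacZα and lacI fragments, the lac promoter and operator, and a T7 promoter.

The expression cassette consists of the human cytomegalovirus immediate-early enhancer and promoter driving an EGFP coding sequence. A short polylinker remnant joins EGFP to the TAOK1 open reading frame, which was inserted between EcoRI and BamHI sites, and transcripts are terminated by a human growth hormone polyadenylation signal. Downstream, a separate SV40 enhancer/early promoter drives the neo gene, allowing G418 selection of stably transfected cells. This is followed by the adjacent ble gene, a fragment of the str gene and an SV40 polyadenylation signal.

TAOK1 is a serine/threonine kinase that activates the p38 stress-activated MAPK cascade and contributes to the DNA damage response and the regulation of cytoskeletal stability. The GFP fusion allows its expression and localisation to be followed in mammalian cells, and the associated work concerns TAO kinases in mitotic cell rounding and spindle positioning.

The catalogue sizes (3,705 bp insert, 10,705 bp total) exceed those in the sequenced record, which is 9,960 nt with an annotated TAOK1 coding region of about 3.0 kb. The record does not explain the discrepancy.
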