Addgene plasmid #197108: CB6-GFP-TAOK1
Purpose: Expression of GFP-tagged TAOK1 / PSK2 in mammalian cells
Depositing lab: Jonathan Morris. Publication: Rnd3 interacts with TAO kinases and contributes to mitotic cell rounding and spindle positioning. Garg R, Koo CY, Infante E, Giacomini C, Ridley AJ, Morris JDH. J Cell Sci. 2020 Mar 16;133(6):jcs235895. doi: 10.1242/jcs.235895. PubMed 32041905.
Backbone
  Vector backbone: N-GFP-CB6
  Backbone manufacturer: Michael Way
  Backbone size w/o insert (bp): 7000
  Total vector size (bp): 10705
  Vector type: Mammalian Expression
  Selectable markers: Neomycin (select with G418)
Growth in bacteria
  Bacterial resistance: Ampicillin, 100 μg/mL
  Growth temperature: 37°C
  Growth strain: DH5alpha
  Copy number: High Copy
Gene/Insert
  Gene/Insert name: TAOK1 (alt names: PSK2; KIAA1361)
  Species: H. sapiens (human)
  Insert size (bp): 3705
  Mutation: Wild Type
  GenBank ID: 57551
  Entrez Gene: TAOK1 (a.k.a. DDIB, KFC-B, MAP3K16, MARKK, PSK-2, PSK2, TAO1, hKFC-B, hTAOK1)
  Promoter: CMV
  Tag / fusion protein: GFP (N terminal on backbone)
  Cloning method: Restriction Enzyme; 5′ cloning site EcoR1 (not destroyed); 3′ cloning site BamH1 (not destroyed)
  Sequencing primers: 5′ TCACATGGTCCTGCTGGAGTT (GFP forward primer)
Resource information
  A portion of this plasmid was derived from a plasmid made by: Cloned by Jonathan Morris at KCL (subject to MTA with Addgene).
Terms and licenses: Academic/Nonprofit Terms; Industry Terms: Not Available to Industry
How to cite: CB6-GFP-TAOK1 was a gift from Jonathan Morris (Addgene plasmid # 197108 ; http://n2t.net/addgene:197108 ; RRID:Addgene_197108)
